Addgene plasmid #53522: NPC1 His6 ECFP
Depositing lab: Matthew Scott. Depositing organization: Stanford University. Publication: Anatomically defined neuron-based rescue of neurodegenerative Niemann-Pick type C disorder. Lopez ME, Klein AD, Dimbil UJ, Scott MP. J Neurosci. 2011 Mar 23;31(12):4367-78. doi: 10.1523/JNEUROSCI.5981-10.2011. PubMed 21430138.
Backbone
  Vector backbone: N3
  Vector type: Mammalian Expression
Growth in bacteria
  Bacterial resistance: Kanamycin, 50 μg/mL
  Growth temperature: 37°C
  Growth strain: DH5alpha
  Copy number: Unknown
Gene/Insert
  Gene/Insert name: NPC1
  Species: M. musculus (mouse)
  Promoter: CMV
  Tag / fusion protein: His6 (C terminal on backbone); ECFP (C terminal on backbone)
  Cloning method: Unknown
  Sequencing primers: 5′ CMV-F; 3′ EXFP-internal-R
Terms and licenses: Academic/Nonprofit Terms; Industry Terms: Not Available to Industry
How to cite: NPC1 His6 ECFP was a gift from Matthew Scott (Addgene plasmid # 53522 ; http://n2t.net/addgene:53522 ; RRID:Addgene_53522)
