[The description below was written by a language model from this plasmid's Addgene catalogue record.]
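Description:
NPC1 His6 ECFP is a mammalian expression plasmid built on a backbone recorded simply as "N3", carrying mouse (M. musculus) NPC1 under the control of the CMV promoter, a strong constitutive viral promoter widely used for high-level expression in transfected mammalian cells. The plasmid is propagated in E. coli under kanamycin selection. The record gives no copy number, origin of replication, mammalian selection marker or polyadenylation signal, and no feature table is available to confirm these elements. The cloning method used to insert NPC1 is also unrecorded.

The NPC1 coding sequence is fused at its C terminus to two backbone-encoded tags, a His6 tag and ECFP. The hexahistidine tag allows detection with anti-His reagents or enrichment by metal-affinity methods. ECFP, the enhanced cyan fluorescent protein, allows the fusion protein to be seen directly in live or fixed cells. NPC1 is a membrane protein of the late endosomal/lysosomal compartment involved in intracellular cholesterol trafficking, and its loss causes Niemann-Pick type C disease. A fluorescent fusion of this kind is therefore suited to following the localisation and expression of the protein and to testing whether reintroducing it restores function in deficient cells. The associated publication concerns neuron-based rescue of the neurodegenerative Niemann-Pick type C disorder, which fits this kind of use, although the record does not state exactly how this plasmid was used in that work. Whether the insert is full-length and whether there is a linker between NPC1 and the tags are also not specified.
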