>Addgene plasmid #53522 | NPC1 His6 ECFP | addgene partial sequence | sequence record 91954 | CMV-F 5'-CGCAAATGGGCGGTAGGCGTG-3'
GCAGAGCTGGTTTAGTGAACCGTCAGATCCGCTAGCGCTACCGGACTCAGATCTCGAGCGGCCGCCAGTG
TGATGGATATCTGCAGAATTCGGCTTGAGCCGAACTGAGAGCTGTAGCCCCGCGCGGCGACAGCATGGGT
GCGCACCACCCGGCCCTCGGCCTGCTGCTGCTGCTGCTGTGCCCTGCGCAGGTGTTTTCGCAATCCTGTG
TTTGGTATGGAGAGTGTGGAATTGCGACTGGAGATAAGAGGTACAACTGTAAATATTCTGGCCCACCAAA
ACCCCTCCCAAAGGACGGCTATGACTTAGTGCAGGAACTCTGTCCAGGACTCTTCTTTGACAATGTCAGT
CTCTGCTGTGACATTCAACAGCTTCAGACGCTGAAGAGTAACCTGCAGCTGCCCCTGCAGTTCCTGTCCA
GGTGTCCGTCATGTTTTTATAACCTAATGACCCTGTTTTGTGAGCTAACATGTAGCCCACACCAGAGTCA
GTTTCTGAATGTGACAGCAACTGAGGATTATTTTGATCCTAAGACACAGGAGAATAAAACAAATGTAAAG
GAATTAGAGTACTTTGTCGGACAGAGCTTCGCGAATGCGATGTACAATGCCTGCCGTGATGTGGAGGCGC
CTTCCAGTAACGAGAAGGCCTTAGGACTCTTGTGTGGGAGGGATGCCCGTGCCTGCAATGCCACCAACTG
GATTGAGTACATGTTCAATAAAGACAACGGACAAGCGCCATTTACCATCATTCCTGTGTTTTCAGATCTT
TCAATCCTTG
