>Addgene plasmid #53522 | NPC1 His6 ECFP | addgene partial sequence | sequence record 92145 | EXFP-internal-R 5'-GAACTCCAGCAGGACCATGT-3'
GGCGGACTGGGTGCTCAGGTAGTGGTTGTCGGGCAGCAGCACGGGGCCGTCGCCGATGGGGGTGTTCTGC
TGGTAGTGGTCGGCGAGCTGCACGCTGCCGTCCTCGATGTTGTGGCGGATCTTGAAGTTGGCCTTGATGC
CGTTCTTCTGCTTGTCGGCGGTGATATAGACGTTGTGGCTGATGTAGTTGTACTCCAGCTTGTGCCCCAG
GATGTTGCCGTCCTCCTTGAAGTCGATGCCCTTCAGCTCGATGCGGTTCACCAGGGTGTCGCCCTCGAAC
TTCACCTCGGCGCGGGTCTTGTAGTTGCCGTCGTCCTTGAAGAAGATGGTGCGCTCCTGGACGTAGCCTT
CGGGCATGGCGGACTTGAAGAAGTCGTGCTGCTTCATGTGGTCGGGGTAGCGGCTGAAGCACTGCACGCC
CCAGGTCAGGGTGGTCACGAGGGTGGGCCAGGGCACGGGCAGCTTGCCGGTGGTGCAGATGAACTTCAGG
GTCAGCTTGCCGTAGGTGGCATCGCCCTCGCCCTCGCCGGACACGCTGAACTTGTGGCCGTTTACGTCGC
CGTCCAGCTCGACCAGGATGGGCACCACCCCGGTGAACAGCTCCTCGCCCTTGCTCACCATGGTGGCGAT
GGATCCCGGGCCCGCGGTACCGTGGTGGTGGTGGTGGTGAAAATTGAGGAGCCGTTCTCTCTCTGTCCCT
CTGTAGCGCTCGTAAGTGGTGTGTCTTTTAGCTTTATTCACCGACGGCCCTATGTAACTGAGTAAGACGG
GAAGAAATATTAGTCCATGAGTGGCTCCGAGTAAGACCATGGCTAAGTACATCCTGAAGTAA
